>Addgene plasmid #13640 | pcDNA3 PARL-FLAG-CT L79E | addgene partial sequence | sequence record 19985 | CMV-F 5'-CGCAAATGGGCGGTAGGCGTG-3'
GCTACTAGAGAACCCACTGCTTACTGGCTTATCGAAATTAATACGACTCACTATAGGGAGACCCAAGCTT
GGTACCGAGCTCGGATCCACTAGTAACGGCCGCCAGTGTGCTGGAATTCTGCAGATATCCATCACACTGG
CGGCCTCGACCAGAGGTTGGGAAGATGGCGTGGCGAGGCTGGGCGCAGAGAGGCTGGGGCTGCGGCCAGG
CGTGGGGTGCGTCGGTGGGCGGCCGCAGCTGCGAGGAGCTCACTGCGGTCCTAACCCCGCCGCAGCTCCT
CGGACGCAGGTTTAACTTCTTTATTCAACAAAAATGCGGATTCAGAAAAGCACCCAGGAAGGTTGAACCT
CGAAGATCAGACCCAGGGACAAGTGGTGAAGCATACAAGAGAAGTGCTGAGATTCCTCCTGTGGAAGAAA
CAGTCTTTTATCCTTCTCCCTATCCTATAAGGAGTCTCATAAAACCTTTATTTTTTACTGTTGGGTTTAC
AGGCTGTGCATTTGGATCAGCTGCTATTTGGCAATATGAATCACTGAAATCCAGGGTCCAGAGTTATTTT
GATGGTATAAAAGCTGATTGGTTGGATAGCATAAGACCACAAAAAGAAGGAGACTTCACAAAGGAGATTA
ACAAGTGGTGGAATAACCTAAGTGATGGCCAGCGGACTGTGACAGGTATTATAGCTGCAAATGTCCTTGT
ATTCTGTTTATGGAGAGTACCTTCTCTGCAGCGG
