[The description below was written by a language model from this plasmid's Addgene catalogue record.]
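Description:
pcDNA3 PARL-FLAG-CT L79E is a mammalian expression plasmid built on the commercial pcDNA3 backbone (about 5.4 kb without insert). It carries a roughly 1.2 kb cDNA for human PARL (presenilin-associated rhomboid-like protein), a mitochondrial intramembrane-cleaving protease of the rhomboid family. The insert was cloned between EcoRI and XbaI sites, both of which remain intact, and the protein is fused to a C-terminal FLAG epitope so that it can be detected or immunoprecipitated with anti-FLAG antibodies. The plasmid is maintained at high copy number in E. coli under ampicillin selection. No feature table accompanies the record, so the regulatory elements are not listed individually. pcDNA3 vectors generally drive the insert from the CMV immediate-early promoter with a downstream polyadenylation signal, and they also carry a neomycin resistance cassette that allows G418 selection of stably transfected mammalian cells.

The defining feature of the construct is a point mutation that changes leucine 79 to glutamate. According to the depositor, this substitution blocks the beta-cleavage of PARL without affecting the protein's rhomboid protease activity. The associated publication describes beta-cleavage as a self-regulated processing event that releases Pbeta, a nuclear-targeted peptide. The mutant therefore separates PARL's own proteolytic processing from its catalytic function. It is suited to transfection experiments in mammalian cells that compare it with wild-type PARL, for example to examine how loss of beta-cleavage and Pbeta production affects PARL processing, localisation or downstream signalling while protease activity is preserved.
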