Addgene plasmid #13640: pcDNA3 PARL-FLAG-CT L79E
Depositing lab: Luca Pellegrini. Depositing organization: Universite Laval. Publication: Self-regulated cleavage of the mitochondrial intramembrane-cleaving protease PARL yields Pbeta, a nuclear-targeted peptide. Sik A, Passer BJ, Koonin EV, Pellegrini L. J Biol Chem. 2004 Apr 9. 279(15):15323-9. 10.1074/jbc.M313756200 PubMed 14732705.
Backbone
  Vector backbone: pcDNA3
  Backbone manufacturer: Invitrogen
  Backbone size w/o insert (bp): 5446
  Vector type: Mammalian Expression
Growth in bacteria
  Bacterial resistance: Ampicillin, 100 μg/mL
  Growth temperature: 37°C
  Growth strain: DH5alpha
  Copy number: High Copy
Gene/Insert
  Gene/Insert name: Presenilin-associated rhomboid-like (alt name: PARL)
  Species: H. sapiens (human)
  Insert size (bp): 1164
  Mutation: changed Leu 79 to Glu
  GenBank ID: AF197937
  Entrez Gene: PARL (a.k.a. PRO2207, PSARL, PSARL1, PSENIP2, RHBDS1); PARL (a.k.a. PARL)
  Tag / fusion protein: FLAG (C terminal on insert)
  Cloning method: Restriction Enzyme; 5′ cloning site EcoRI (not destroyed); 3′ cloning site XbaI (not destroyed)
  Sequencing primers: 5′ GTACGGTGGGAGGTCTATAT
Terms and licenses: Academic/Nonprofit Terms; Industry Terms: Not Available to Industry
Depositor comments: This mutation blocks PARL beta-cleavage without affecting the protein's rhomboid protease activity
How to cite: pcDNA3 PARL-FLAG-CT L79E was a gift from Luca Pellegrini (Addgene plasmid # 13640 ; http://n2t.net/addgene:13640 ; RRID:Addgene_13640)
